>Addgene plasmid #41664 | pcDNA3.1(+)mGAT1-0-CFP | depositor full sequence | sequence record 55794 | pcDNA3.1(+)mGAT1-0-CFP sequence 7902 bps
GACGGATCGGGAGATCTCCCGATCCCCTATGGTGCACTCTCAGTACAATCTGCTCTGATGCCGCATAGTT
AAGCCAGTATCTGCTCCCTGCTTGTGTGTTGGAGGTCGCTGAGTAGTGCGCGAGCAAAATTTAAGCTACA
ACAAGGCAAGGCTTGACCGACAATTGCATGAAGAATCTGCTTAGGGTTAGGCGTTTTGCGCTGCTTCGCG
ATGTACGGGCCAGATATACGCGTTGACATTGATTATTGACTAGTTATTAATAGTAATCAATTACGGGGTC
ATTAGTTCATAGCCCATATATGGAGTTCCGCGTTACATAACTTACGGTAAATGGCCCGCCTGGCTGACCG
CCCAACGACCCCCGCCCATTGACGTCAATAATGACGTATGTTCCCATAGTAACGCCAATAGGGACTTTCC
ATTGACGTCAATGGGTGGAGTATTTACGGTAAACTGCCCACTTGGCAGTACATCAAGTGTATCATATGCC
AAGTACGCCCCCTATTGACGTCAATGACGGTAAATGGCCCGCCTGGCATTATGCCCAGTACATGACCTTA
TGGGACTTTCCTACTTGGCAGTACATCTACGTATTAGTCATCGCTATTACCATGGTGATGCGGTTTTGGC
AGTACATCAATGGGCGTGGATAGCGGTTTGACTCACGGGGATTTCCAAGTCTCCACCCCATTGACGTCAA
TGGGAGTTTGTTTTGGCACCAAAATCAACGGGACTTTCCAAAATGTCGTAACAACTCCGCCCCATTGACG
CAAATGGGCGGTAGGCGTGTACGGTGGGAGGTCTATATAAGCAGAGCTCTCTGGCTAACTAGAGAACCCA
CTGCTTACTGGCTTATCGAAATTAATACGACTCACTATAGGGAGACCCAAGCTGGCTAGCGTTTAAACTT
AAGCTTATGGCGACTGACAACAGCAAGGTGGCTGATGGGCAGATCTCTACTGAGGTCAGCGAGGCCCCTG
TGGCCAGCGACAAGCCCAAAACCCTGGTAGTCAAGGTGCAGAAGAAGGCCGGGGACCTCCCTGACCGGGA
CACATGGAAGGGACGCTTCGACTTCCTCATGTCCTGCGTGGGCTATGCCATCGGCCTGGGCAATGTGTGG
AGGTTCCCTTACCTCTGTGGGAAAAACGGTGGCGGGGCCTTCCTAATCCCATATTTCCTGACGCTCATCT
TTGCGGGTGTTCCTCTCTTCCTTTTGGAGTGCTCCCTAGGCCAGTACACCTCCATTGGGGGCCTGGGCGT
ATGGAACTGGGCGCCCATGTTCAAGGGTGTGGCCGTCGCGGCAGCTGTGCTGTCCTTCTGGCTGAACATC
TACTACATCGTCATCATCTCCTGGGCCATCTACTACCTGTACAACTCCTTCACCACGACCCTGCCATGGA
AACAGTGTGACAACCCGTGGAACACTGACCGCTGCTTCTCCAACTACAGCCTGGTCAATACCACCAACAT
GACCAGCGCCGTGGTGGAGTTCTGGGAGCGCAACATGCACCAGATGACAGATGGACTGGACAAGCCAGGA
CAGATCCGCTGTCTGGCCATCACACTGGCCATTGCCTGGGTGCTCGTGTATTTCTGCATCTGGAAGGGTG
TTGGTTGGACTGGAAAGGTGGTCTACTTCTCAGCCACGTACCCCTACATCATGCTTATCATCCTGTTCTT
CCGTGGAGTGACGCTTCCCGGGGCCAAGGAGGGGATCCTCTTCTACATCACACCCAACTTCCGAAAGCTG
TCTGATTCTGAGGTGATCTTTGACGCCGCCACCCAGATCTTCTTCTCCTACGGGCTGGGCCTGGGGTCCC
TGATTGCTCTGGGAAGCTACAACTCTTTCCACAACAATGTGTACAGGGACTCCATCATCGTTTGCTGCAT
CAACTCCTGCACCAGCATGTTTGCCGGATTCGTCATCTTCTCCATCGTGGGCTTCATGGCTCATGTCACC
AAGAGGTCCATAGCTGATGTGGCAGCCTCAGGCCCGGGGCTGGCATTCTTGGCGTACCCTGAGGCTGTGA
CACAGCTACCCATCTCTCCCCTCTGGGCTATCCTCTTCTTCTCCATGCTGCTGATGCTGGGCATTGACAG
CCAGTTCTGTACCGTGGAGGGCTTCATCACTGCCCTGGTGGACGAGTACCCCAGACTTCTCCGCAATCGC
CGTGAACTCTTCATTGCTGCCGTGTGCATCGTGTCCTACCTGATTGGCCTGTCTAACATCACCCAGGGTG
GCATTTATGTCTTCAAACTGTTTGATTATTACTCTGCCAGCGGCATGAGCTTGCTGTTCCTGGTTTTCTT
CGAGTGTGTCTCCATTTCCTGGTTTTATGGTGTCAACCGGTTCTATGACAACATCCAGGAGATGGTTGGC
TCCAGGCCCTGCATCTGGTGGAAGCTGTGCTGGTCCTTTTTCACACCCATCATTGTGGCGGGCGTGTTTC
TCTTCAGTGCTGTGCAGATGACACCACTCACCATGGGAAGCTATGTTTTCCCCAAGTGGGGCCAGGGCGT
GGGCTGGCTCATGGCTCTGTCCTCCATGGTGCTCATCCCCGGGTACATGGCTTACATGTTCCTCACCCTG
AAGGGCTCCCTGAAGCAGCGTCTCCAGGTCATGATTCAGCCCAGTGAAGATATTGTGCGCCCTGAGAATG
GCCCTGAGCAGCCGCAGGCTGGCAGCTCAGCCAGCAAGGAGGCCTACATCCGAATTCTGCAGATATCCAG
CACAGTGGCGGCCGCCATGGTGAGCAAGGGCGAGGAGCTGTTCACCGGGGTGGTGCCCATCCTGGTCGAG
CTGGACGGCGACGTAAACGGCCACAAGTTCAGCGTGTCCGGCGAGGGCGAGGGCGATGCCACCTACGGCA
AGCTGACCCTGAAGTTCATCTGCACCACCGGCAAGCTGCCCGTGCCCTGGCCCACCCTCGTGACCACCCT
GACCTGGGGCGTGCAGTGCTTCAGCCGCTACCCCGACCACATGAAGCAGCACGACTTCTTCAAGTCCGCC
ATGCCCGAAGGCTACGTCCAGGAGCGCACCATCTTCTTCAAGGACGACGGCAACTACAAGACCCGCGCCG
AGGTGAAGTTCGAGGGCGACACCCTGGTGAACCGCATCGAGCTGAAGGGCATCGACTTCAAGGAGGACGG
CAACATCCTGGGGCACAAGCTGGAGTACAACTACATCAGCCACAACGTCTATATCACCGCCGACAAGCAG
AAGAACGGCATCAAGGCCAACTTCAAGATCCGCCACAACATCGAGGACGGCAGCGTGCAGCTCGCCGACC
ACTACCAGCAGAACACCCCCATCGGCGACGGCCCCGTGCTGCTGCCCGACAACCACTACCTGAGCACCCA
GTCCAAGCTGAGCAAAGACCCCAACGAGAAGCGCGATCACATGGTCCTGCTGGAGTTCGTGACCGCCGCC
GGGATCACTCTCGGCATGGACGAGCTGTACAAGATCTAGAGGGCTCGTTTAAACCCGCTGATCAGCCTCG
ACTGTGCCTTCTAGTTGCCAGCCATCTGTTGTTTGCCCCTCCCCCGTGCCTTCCTTGACCCTGGAAGGTG
CCACTCCCACTGTCCTTTCCTAATAAAATGAGGAAATTGCATCGCATTGTCTGAGTAGGTGTCATTCTAT
TCTGGGGGGTGGGGTGGGGCAGGACAGCAAGGGGGAGGATTGGGAAGACAATAGCAGGCATGCTGGGGAT
GCGGTGGGCTCTATGGCTTCTGAGGCGGAAAGAACCAGCTGGGGCTCTAGGGGGTATCCCC
[124 nt withheld, positions 3772-3895]
C
[91 nt withheld, positions 3897-3987]
A
[49 nt withheld, positions 3989-4037]
CCTTTGACGTTGGAGTCCACGTTCTTT
[37 nt withheld, positions 4065-4101]
ACCCTATCTCGGTCTATTCTTTTGATTTATAAGGGATTTTGCCGATTTCGGCCTATTGGTTAAAAAATGA
GCTGATTTAACAAAAATTTAACGCGAATTAATTCTGTGGAATGTGTGTCAGTTAGGGTGTGGAAAGTCCC
CAGGCTCCCCAGCAGGCAGAAGTATGCAAAGCATGCATCTCAATTAGTCAGCAACCAGGTGTGGAAAGTC
CCCAGGCTCCCCAGCAGGCAGAAGTATGCAAAGCATGCATCTCAATTAGTCAGCAACCATAGTCCCGCCC
CTAACTCCGCCCATCCCGCCCCTAACTCCGCCCAGTTCCGCCCATTCTCCGCCCCATGGCTGACTAATTT
TTTTTATTTATGCAGAGGCCGAGGCCGCCTCTGCCTCTGAGCTATTCCAGAAGTAGTGAGGAGGCTTTTT
TGGAGGCCTAGGCTTTTGCAAAAAGCTCCCGGGAGCTTGTATATCCATTTTCGGATCTGATCAAGAGACA
GGATGAGGATCGTTTCGCATGATTGAACAAGATGGATTGCACGCAGGTTCTCCGGCCGCTTGGGTGGAGA
GGCTATTCGGCTATGACTGGGCACAACAGACAATCGGCTGCTCTGATGCCGCCGTGTTCCGGCTGTCAGC
GCAGGGGCGCCCGGTTCTTTTTGTCAAGACCGACCTGTCCGGTGCCCTGAATGAACTGCAGGACGAGGCA
GCGCGGCTATCGTGGCTGGCCACGACGGGCGTTCCTTGCGCAGCTGTGCTCGACGTTGTCACTGAAGCGG
GAAGGGACTGGCTGCTATTGGGCGAAGTGCCGGGGCAGGATCTCCTGTCATCTCACCTTGCTCCTGCCGA
GAAAGTATCCATCATGGCTGATGCAATGCGGCGGCTGCATACGCTTGATCCGGCTACCTGCCCATTCGAC
CACCAAGCGAAACATCGCATCGAGCGAGCACGTACTCGGATGGAAGCCGGTCTTGTCGATCAGGATGATC
TGGACGAAGAGCATCAGGGGCTCGCGCCAGCCGAACTGTTCGCCAGGCTCAAGGCGCGCATGCCCGACGG
CGAGGATCTCGTCGTGACCCATGGCGATGCCTGCTTGCCGAATATCATGGTGGAAAATGGCCGCTTTTCT
GGATTCATCGACTGTGGCCGGCTGGGTGTGGCGGACCGCTATCAGGACATAGCGTTGGCTACCCGTGATA
TTGCTGAAGAGCTTGGCGGCGAATGGGCTGACCGCTTCCTCGTGCTTTACGGTATCGCCGCTCCCGATTC
GCAGCGCATCGCCTTCTATCGCCTTCTTGACGAGTTCTTCTGAGCGGGACTCTGGGGTTCGAAATGACCG
ACCAAGCGACGCCCAACCTGCCATCACGAGATTTCGATTCCACCGCCGCCTTCTATGAAAGGTTGGGCTT
CGGAATCGTTTTCCGGGACGCCGGCTGGATGATCCTCCAGCGCGGGGATCTCATGCTGGAGTTCTTCGCC
CACCCCAACTTGTTTATTGCAGCTTATAATGGTTACAAATAAAGCAATAGCATCACAAATTTCACAAATA
AAGCATTTTTTTCACTGCATTCTAGTTGTGGTTTGTCCAAACTCATCAATGTATCTTATCATGTCTGTAT
ACCGTCGACCTCTAGCTAGAGCTTGGCGTAATCATGGTCATAGCTGTTTCCTGTGTGAAATTGTTATCCG
CTCACAATTCCACACAACATACGAGCCGGAAGCATAAAGTGTAAAGCCTGGGGTGCCTAATGAGTGAGCT
AACTCACATTAATTGCGTTGCGCTCACTGCCCGCTTTCCAGTCGGGAAACCTGTCGTGCCAGCTGCATTA
ATGAATCGGCCAACGCGCGGGGAGAGGCGGTTTGCGTATTGGGCGCTCTTCCGCTTCCTCGCTCACTGAC
TCGCTGCGCTCGGTCGTTCGGCTGCGGCGAGCGGTATCAGCTCACTCAAAGGCGGTAATACGGTTATCCA
CAGAATCAGGGGATAACGCAGGAAAGAACATGTGAGCAAAAGGCCAGCAAAAGGCCAGGAACCGTAAAAA
GGCCGCGTTGCTGGCGTTTTTCCATAGGCTCCGCCCCCCTGACGAGCATCACAAAAATCGACGCTCAAGT
CAGAGGTGGCGAAACCCGACAGGACTATAAAGATACCAGGCGTTTCCCCCTGGAAGCTCCCTCGTGCGCT
CTCCTGTTCCGACCCTGCCGCTTACCGGATACCTGTCCGCCTTTCTCCCTTCGGGAAGCGTGGCGCTTTC
TCATAGCTCACGCTGTAGGTATCTCAGTTCGGTGTAGGTCGTTCGCTCCAAGCTGGGCTGTGTGCACGAA
CCCCCCGTTCAGCCCGACCGCTGCGCCTTATCCGGTAACTATCGTCTTGAGTCCAACCCGGTAAGACACG
ACTTATCGCCACTGGCAGCAGCCACTGGTAACAGGATTAGCAGAGCGAGGTATGTAGGCGGTGCTACAGA
GTTCTTGAAGTGGTGGCCTAACTACGGCTACACTAGAAGAACAGTATTTGGTATCTGCGCTCTGCTGAAG
CCAGTTACCTTCGGAAAAAGAGTTGGTAGCTCTTGATCCGGCAAACAAACCACCGCTGGTAGCGGTTTTT
TTGTTTGCAAGCAGCAGATTACGCGCAGAAAAAAAGGATCTCAAGAAGATCCTTTGATCTTTTCTACGGG
GTCTGACGCTCAGTGGAACGAAAACTCACGTTAAGGGATTTTGGTCATGAGATTATCAAAAAGGATCTTC
ACCTAGATCCTTTTAAATTAAAAATGAAGTTTTAAATCAATCTAAAGTATATATGAGTAAACTTGGTCTG
ACAGTTACCAATGCTTAATCAGTGAGGCACCTATCTCAGCGATCTGTCTATTTCGTTCATCCATAGTTGC
CTGACTCCCCGTCGTGTAGATAACTACGATACGGGAGGGCTTACCATCTGGCCCCAGTGCTGCAATGATA
CCGCGAGACCCACGCTCACCGGCTCCAGATTTATCAGCAATAAACCAGCCAGCCGGAAGGGCCGAGCGCA
GAAGTGGTCCTGCAACTTTATCCGCCTCCATCCAGTCTATTAATTGTTGCCGGGAAGCTAGAGTAAGTAG
TTCGCCAGTTAATAGTTTGCGCAACGTTGTTGCCATTGCTACAGGCATCGTGGTGTCACGCTCGTCGTTT
GGTATGGCTTCATTCAGCTCCGGTTCCCAACGATCAAGGCGAGTTACATGATCCCCCATGTTGTGCAAAA
AAGCGGTTAGCTCCTTCGGTCCTCCGATCGTTGTCAGAAGTAAGTTGGCCGCAGTGTTATCACTCATGGT
TATGGCAGCACTGCATAATTCTCTTACTGTCATGCCATCCGTAAGATGCTTTTCTGTGACTGGTGAGTAC
TCAACCAAGTCATTCTGAGAATAGTGTATGCGGCGACCGAGTTGCTCTTGCCCGGCGTCAATACGGGATA
ATACCGCGCCACATAGCAGAACTTTAAAAGTGCTCATCATTGGAAAACGTTCTTCGGGGCGAAAACTCTC
AAGGATCTTACCGCTGTTGAGATCCAGTTCGATGTAACCCACTCGTGCACCCAACTGATCTTCAGCATCT
TTTACTTTCACCAGCGTTTCTGGGTGAGCAAAAACAGGAAGGCAAAATGCCGCAAAAAAGGGAATAAGGG
CGACACGGAAATGTTGAATACTCATACTCTTCCTTTTTCAATATTATTGAAGCATTTATCAGGGTTATTG
TCTCATGAGCGGATACATATTTGAATGTATTTAGAAAAATAAACAAATAGGGGTTCCGCGCACATTTCCC
CGAAAAGTGCCACCTGACGTC
Features (pLannotate 1.2.2; 21 found; start..end, strand, type, name):
     28..80      -  misc_feature   bom (fragment): basis of mobility region from pBR322
    235..614     +  enhancer       CMV enhancer: human cytomegalovirus immediate early enhancer
    615..818     +  promoter       CMV promoter: human cytomegalovirus (CMV) immediate early promoter
    814..847     +  LTR            5' LTR (truncated) (fragment): truncated 5' long terminal repeat (LTR) from HIV-1
    863..881     +  promoter       T7 promoter: promoter for bacteriophage T7 RNA polymerase
    917..2710    +  CDS            Slc6a1: SC6A1_MOUSE - Also known as Gabt1, Gat-1, Gat1. Experimental evidence at protein level: Swiss-Prot protein existence level 1. Terminates the action of GABA by its high affinity sodium- dependent reuptake into presynaptic terminals. From Mus musculus (Mouse).
   2747..3463    +  CDS            mECFP: mECFP is a basic (constitutively fluorescent) cyan fluorescent protein published in 2006, derived from Aequorea victoria.
   3502..3726    +  polyA_signal   bGH poly(A) signal: bovine growth hormone polyadenylation signal
   3730..3751    +  promoter       SV40 promoter (fragment): SV40 enhancer and early promoter
   3772..4200    +  rep_origin     f1 ori (sequence partly withheld): f1 bacteriophage origin of replication; arrow indicates direction of (+) strand synthesis
   4214..4543    +  promoter       SV40 promoter: SV40 enhancer and early promoter
   4610..5401    +  CDS            neo: KKA2_KLEPN - Also known as kan, nptII. Experimental evidence at protein level: Swiss-Prot protein existence level 1. Resistance to kanamycin, neomycin, paromomycin, ribostamycin, butirosin and gentamicin B. From Klebsiella pneumoniae.
   5425..5583    +  CDS            ble (fragment): BLE_KLEPN - Experimental evidence at protein level: Swiss-Prot protein existence level 1. Binding protein with a strong affinity to the bleomycin family of antibiotics. Binds to CL990; an antimitotic-antibiotic compound. From Klebsiella pneumoniae.
   5578..5699    +  polyA_signal   SV40 poly(A) signal: SV40 polyadenylation signal
   5772..5788    -  protein_bind   lac operator: The lac repressor binds to the lac operator to inhibit transcription in E. coli. This inhibition can be relieved by adding lactose or isopropyl-β-D-thiogalactopyranoside (IPTG). lac repressor encoded by lacI
   5796..5826    -  promoter       lac promoter: promoter for the E. coli lac operon
   5841..5862    -  protein_bind   CAP binding site: CAP binding activates transcription in the presence of cAMP. E. coli catabolite activator protein
   5875..5967    -  CDS            lacI (fragment): lac repressor; lacI; The lac repressor binds to the lac operator to inhibit transcription in E. coli. This inhibition can be relieved by adding lactose or isopropyl-β-D-thiogalactopyranoside (IPTG).
   6150..6735    -  rep_origin     ori: high-copy-number ColE1/pMB1/pBR322/pUC origin of replication
   6906..7766    -  CDS            AmpR: β-lactamase; bla; confers resistance to ampicillin, carbenicillin, and related antibiotics
   7767..7871    -  promoter       AmpR promoter: bla
