[The description below was written by a language model from this plasmid's Addgene catalogue record and pLannotate feature annotations shown in this document.]
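Description:
pcDNA3.1(+)mGAT1-0-CFP is a 7.9 kb mammalian expression plasmid built on the pcDNA3.1(+) backbone. It is propagated in E. coli through a high-copy ColE1/pUC-type origin with ampicillin selection (AmpR under its own bla promoter), and it also carries an f1 origin. For selection in mammalian cells, an SV40 early promoter drives the neomycin phosphotransferase gene, followed by an SV40 polyadenylation signal, allowing G418 selection of stable transfectants. The automated annotation also flags several short fragments (ble, lacI, HIV-1 LTR, bom). These appear to be partial matches within backbone sequence rather than functional elements.

The payload is the mouse GABA transporter 1 (mGAT1, Slc6a1) open reading frame without its stop codon, fused in frame at its C terminus to a cyan fluorescent protein. Expression is driven by the CMV immediate-early enhancer/promoter and terminated by the bovine growth hormone poly(A) signal. A T7 promoter upstream of the insert also permits in vitro transcription. According to the depositor, the cloning scheme leaves a 12-amino-acid spacer between transporter and fluorophore. The CFP carries the "monomerizing" A206K mutation, which reduces fluorophore self-association. An extra isoleucine follows the CFP, so the fusion ends in -YKI, which fits only a broadly defined class II PDZ-interacting consensus. The depositors found no known plasma membrane protein with this ending.

This construct belongs to a series of CFP- and YFP-tagged mGAT1 variants with different C-terminal designs. The series was made to relate transporter function, oligomerization state and anchoring to subcellularly resolved FRET measurements, with this plasmid supplying the cyan partner of the "0" design.
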