Addgene plasmid #41664: pcDNA3.1(+)mGAT1-0-CFP
Depositing lab: Henry Lester. Depositing organization: California Institute of Technology. Publication: GABA transporter function, oligomerization state, and anchoring: correlates with subcellularly resolved FRET. Moss FJ, Imoukhuede PI, Scott K, Hu J, Jankowsky JL, Quick MW, Lester HA. J Gen Physiol. 2009 Dec;134(6):489-521. 10.1085/jgp.200910314 PubMed 19948998.
Backbone
  Vector backbone: pcDNA3.1(+)
  Backbone manufacturer: Invitrogen
  Backbone size w/o insert (bp): 5428
  Total vector size (bp): 7902
  Vector type: Mammalian Expression
  Selectable markers: Neomycin (select with G418)
Growth in bacteria
  Bacterial resistance: Ampicillin, 100 μg/mL
  Growth temperature: 37°C
  Growth strain: Top10
  Copy number: High Copy
Gene/Insert
  Gene/Insert name: Mus musculus GABA transporter 1 (alt name: mGAT1)
  Species: M. musculus (mouse), Synthetic
  Insert size (bp): 2549
  Mutation: “Monomerizing” CFP A206K mutation; C-terminal hydrophobic isoleucine residue added after CFP
  GenBank ID: M92378.1
  Entrez Gene: Slc6a1 (a.k.a. A730043E01, GABATHG, GABATR, GAT-1, Gabt, Gabt1, Gat1, XT-1, Xtrp1)
  Promoter: CMV
  Tag / fusion protein: CFP (C terminal on insert)
  Cloning method: Restriction Enzyme; 5′ cloning site HindIII (not destroyed); 3′ cloning site XbaI (not destroyed)
  Sequencing primers: 5′ CMV-F; T7; 3′ EGFP-N; BGH-rev
Terms and licenses: Academic/Nonprofit Terms; Industry Terms: Not Available to Industry
Depositor comments: To generate the fluorescent mutants mGAT10XFP and mGAT1XFP* through mGAT1XFP45, the wild-type mGAT1 open reading frame (ORF) was subcloned without its original stop codon into the HindIII and EcoRI sites of the pcDNA3.1(+) expression vector multiple cloning site (MCS). XFP ORFs were then subcloned downstream from and in frame with the mGAT1 ORF at the NotI and XbaI sites of the pcDNA3.1(+) MCS. This resulted in a 12–amino acid spacer between the end of the mGAT1 sequence and the beginning of the fluorophore. The depositors modified a method for the integration of PCR fragments without the use of restriction enzymes (Geiser et al., 2001) to add the final 3, 8, 20, 28, or 45 codons of the human GAT1 (hGAT1) ORF. These were amplified from a source plasmid using the proof-reading PfuTurbo Cx Hotstart polymerase with 5′ and 3′ extensions corresponding to the 20–22-nt regions that flanked the intended site of insertion, such that the PCR product integrated in-frame immediately after the fluorophore sequence when used as the primers in a subsequent QuikChange II XL mutagenesis PCR reaction. For mGAT1XFP*, the depositors simply added a GTC codon for Val after the fluorophore ORF. The attached image displays the protein sequences of the modified regions of mGAT1 for each fluorescent construct. mGAT10CFP and mGAT10YFP repeated the fusion design of mGAT10GFP but with the fluorophore exchanged as annotated. The three C-terminal residues of the mGAT0XFP fusions are -YKI-CO2−, which comprises a broadly defined consensus PDZ class II–interacting motif (X-φ-X-φ, where φ designates a hydrophobic residue and X any residue) (Sheng and Sala, 2001; Hung and Sheng, 2002). The depositors searched the Ensembl databases using Biomart (http://www.ebi.ac.uk/biomart) (Spudich et al., 2007) and applied the GO:0005886 “plasma membrane” cellular component filter. The search identified no known membrane proteins possessing the -YKI-CO2− C-terminal sequence. In the mGAT1XFP* constructs, the depositors defined the terminal residue P(0) more narrowly, changing the terminal isoleucine residue present in mGAT10XFP to a valine in mGAT1XFP*. The resulting C-terminal sequence, -YKV-CO2−, reconstituted a functional PDZ class II–interacting motif present in Ephrin B receptors, a class that relies on interactions with the PDZ domain–containing proteins for clustering (Torres et al., 1998; Brückner et al., 1999; Lin et al., 1999; Madsen et al., 2005). Other constructs in the C-terminal XFP fusion series, mGAT1XFP3, mGAT1XFP8, mGAT1XFP20, mGAT1XFP28, and mGAT1XFP45, had the most C-terminal 3, 8, 20, 28, or 45 residues of the hGAT1 appended after the mGAT1XFP fusion. The differences in nucleotide sequence between the hGAT1 and mGAT1 C termini were a useful source of positive identification when the depositors analyzed the clones during construction. PCR integration was applied to amplify and insert EYFP or ECFP directly between residues R565 and L566, I570 and Q571, or V577 and R578 of mGAT1 to generate the mGAT15xxXFP5xxCT constructs. The site of XFP insertion in GAT1 is highlighted in the nomenclatures for these constructs by residue numbers flanking the fluorophore, and the “CT” denotes that the insertion occurs within the C terminus. Please see the associated article for more detailed information regarding construct creation and usage.
How to cite: pcDNA3.1(+)mGAT1-0-CFP was a gift from Henry Lester (Addgene plasmid # 41664 ; http://n2t.net/addgene:41664 ; RRID:Addgene_41664)
