>Addgene plasmid #41664 | pcDNA3.1(+)mGAT1-0-CFP | addgene partial sequence | sequence record 57762 | EGFP-N
AACAGCTCCTCGCCCTTGCTCACCATGGCGGCCGCCACTGTGCTGGATATCTGCAGAATTCGGATGTAGG
CCTCCTTGCTGGCTGAGCTGCCAGCCTGCGGCTGCTCAGGGCCATTCTCAGGGCGCACAATATCTTCACT
GGGCTGAATCATGACCTGGAGACGCTGCTTCAGGGAGCCCTTCAGGGTGAGGAACATGTAAGCCATGTAC
CCGGGGATGAGCACCATGGAGGACAGAGCCATGAGCCAGCCCACGCCCTGGCCCCACTTGGGGAAAACAT
AGCTTCCCATGGTGAGTGGTGTCATCTGCACAGCACTGAAGAGAAACACGCCCGCCACAATGATGGGTGT
GAAAAAGGACCAGCACAGCTTCCACCAGATGCAGGGCCTGGAGCCAACCATCTCCTGGATGTTGTCATAG
AACCGGTTGACACCATAAAACCAGGAAATGGAGACACACTCGAAGAAAACCAGGAACAGCAAGCTCATGC
CGCTGGCAGAGTAATAATCAAACAGTTTGAAGACATAAATGCCACCCTGGGTGATGTTAGACAGGCCAAT
CAGGTAGGACACGATGCACACGGCAGCAATGAAGAGTTCACGGCGATTGCGGAGAAGTCTGGGGTACTCG
TCCACCAGGGCAGTGATGAAGCCCTCCACGGTACAGAACTGGCTGTCAATGCCCAGCATCAGCAGCATGG
AGAAGAAGAGGATAGCCCAGAGGGGAGAGATGGGTAGCTGTGTCACAGCCTCAGGGTACGCCAAGAATGC
CAGCCCCGGGCCTGAGGCTGCCACATCAGCTATGGACCTCTTGGTGACATGAGCCATGAAGCCCACGATG
GAGAAGATGACGAATCCGGCAAACATGCTGGTGCAGGAGTTGATGCAGCAAACGATGATGGAGTCCCTGT
ACACATTGTTGTGGAAAGA
