>Addgene plasmid #41664 | pcDNA3.1(+)mGAT1-0-CFP | addgene partial sequence | sequence record 57763 | BGH-rev 5'-TAGAAGGCACAGTCGAGG-3'
AACGAGCCCTCTAGATCTTGTACAGCTCGTCCATGCCGAGAGTGATCCCGGCGGCGGTCACGAACTCCAG
CAGGACCATGTGATCGCGCTTCTCGTTGGGGTCTTTGCTCAGCTTGGACTGGGTGCTCAGGTAGTGGTTG
TCGGGCAGCAGCACGGGGCCGTCGCCGATGGGGGTGTTCTGCTGGTAGTGGTCGGCGAGCTGCACGCTGC
CGTCCTCGATGTTGTGGCGGATCTTGAAGTTGGCCTTGATGCCGTTCTTCTGCTTGTCGGCGGTGATATA
GACGTTGTGGCTGATGTAGTTGTACTCCAGCTTGTGCCCCAGGATGTTGCCGTCCTCCTTGAAGTCGATG
CCCTTCAGCTCGATGCGGTTCACCAGGGTGTCGCCCTCGAACTTCACCTCGGCGCGGGTCTTGTAGTTGC
CGTCGTCCTTGAAGAAGATGGTGCGCTCCTGGACGTAGCCTTCGGGCATGGCGGACTTGAAGAAGTCGTG
CTGCTTCATGTGGTCGGGGTAGCGGCTGAAGCACTGCACGCCCCAGGTCAGGGTGGTCACGAGGGTGGGC
CAGGGCACGGGCAGCTTGCCGGTGGTGCAGATGAACTTCAGGGTCAGCTTGCCGTAGGTGGCATCGCCCT
CGCCCTCGCCGGACACGCTGAACTTGTGGCCGTTTACGTCGCCGTCCAGCTCGACCAGGATGGGCACCAC
CCCGGTGAACAGCTCCTCGCCCTTGCTCACCATGGCGGCCGCCACTGTGCTGGATATCTGCAGAATTCGG
ATGTAGGCCTCCTTGCTGGCTGAGCTGCCAGCCTGCGGCTGCTCAGGGCCATTCTCAGGGCGCACAATAT
CTTCACTGGGCTGAATCATGACCTGGAGACGCTGCTTCAGGGAGCCCTTCAGGGTGAGGAACATGTAAGC
CATGTACCCGGG
